LOCUS       Exported 1794 bp ds-DNA circular SYN 13-MAY-2021
DEFINITION  Core promoter.
ACCESSION   .
VERSION     .
KEYWORDS    pWS496
SOURCE      synthetic DNA construct
  ORGANISM  synthetic DNA construct
REFERENCE   1 (bases 1 to 1794)
  AUTHORS   Shaw WM, Yamauchi H, Mead J, Gowers GF, Bell DJ, Oling D, Larsson N,
            Wigglesworth M, Ladds G, Ellis T
  TITLE     Engineering a Model Cell for Rational Tuning of GPCR Signaling.
  JOURNAL   Cell. 2019 Apr 18;177(3):782-796.e27. doi:
            10.1016/j.cell.2019.02.023. Epub 2019 Apr 4.
  PUBMED    30955892
REFERENCE   2 (bases 1 to 1794)
  AUTHORS   .
  TITLE     Direct Submission
  JOURNAL   Exported May 13, 2021 from SnapGene Server 1.1.58
            http://www.snapgene.com
FEATURES             Location/Qualifiers
     source          1..1794
                     /organism="synthetic DNA construct"
                     /mol_type="other DNA"
     terminator      161..195
                     /label=lambda t0 terminator
                     /note="minimal transcription terminator from phage lambda
                     (Scholtissek and Grosse, 1987)"
     CDS             complement(266..925)
                     /codon_start=1
                     /gene="cat"
                     /product="chloramphenicol acetyltransferase"
                     /label=CmR
                     /note="confers resistance to chloramphenicol"
                     /translation="MEKKITGYTTVDISQWHRKEHFEAFQSVAQCTYNQTVQLDITAFL
                     KTVKKNKHKFYPAFIHILARLMNAHPEFRMAMKDGELVIWDSVHPCYTVFHEQTETFSS
                     LWSEYHDDFRQFLHIYSQDVACYGENLAYFPKGFIENMFFVSANPWVSFTSFDLNVANM
                     DNFFAPVFTMGKYYTQGDKVLMPLAIQVHHAVCDGFHVGRMLNELQQYCDEWQGGA"
     primer_bind     840..859
                     /label=CAT-R
                     /note="Chloramphenicol resistance gene, reverse primer"
     rep_origin      1107..1695
                     /direction=RIGHT
                     /label=ori
                     /note="high-copy-number ColE1/pMB1/pBR322/pUC origin of
                     replication"
     primer_bind     1596..1615
                     /label=pBR322ori-F
                     /note="pBR322 origin, forward primer"
ORIGIN
        1 agtcggtctc attgatatat aaaactcttg ttttcttctt ttctctaaat attctttcct
       61 tatacattag gacctttgca gcataaatta ctatacttct atagacacac aaacacaaat
      121 acacacacta aattaataag atctatgtga gaccagacca ataaaaaacg cccggcggca
      181 accgagcgtt ctgaacaaat ccagatggag ttctgaggtc attactggat ctatcaacag
      241 gagtccaagc gagctcgata tcaaattacg ccccgccctg ccactcatcg cagtactgtt
      301 gtaattcatt aagcattctg ccgacatgga agccatcaca aacggcatga tgaacctgaa
      361 tcgccagcgg catcagcacc ttgtcgcctt gcgtataata tttgcccatg gtgaaaacgg
      421 gggcgaagaa gttgtccata ttggccacgt ttaaatcaaa actggtgaaa ctcacccagg
      481 gattggctga aacgaaaaac atattctcaa taaacccttt agggaaatag gccaggtttt
      541 caccgtaaca cgccacatct tgcgaatata tgtgtagaaa ctgccggaaa tcgtcgtggt
      601 attcactcca gagcgatgaa aacgtttcag tttgctcatg gaaaacggtg taacaagggt
      661 gaacactatc ccatatcacc agctcaccgt ctttcattgc catacgaaat tccggatgag
      721 cattcatcag gcgggcaaga atgtgaataa aggccggata aaacttgtgc ttatttttct
      781 ttacggtctt taaaaaggcc gtaatatcca gctgaacggt ctggttatag gtacattgag
      841 caactgactg aaatgcctca aaatgttctt tacgatgcca ttgggatata tcaacggtgg
      901 tatatccagt gatttttttc tccattttag cttccttagc tcctgaaaat ctcgataact
      961 caaaaaatac gcccggtagt gatcttattt cattatggtg aaagttggaa cctcttacgt
     1021 gcccgatcaa tcatgaccaa aatcccttaa cgtgagtttt cgttccactg agcgtcagac
     1081 cccgtagaaa agatcaaagg atcttcttga gatccttttt ttctgcgcgt aatctgctgc
     1141 ttgcaaacaa aaaaaccacc gctaccagcg gtggtttgtt tgccggatca agagctacca
     1201 actctttttc cgaaggtaac tggcttcagc agagcgcaga taccaaatac tgttcttcta
     1261 gtgtagccgt agttaggcca ccacttcaag aactctgtag caccgcctac atacctcgct
     1321 ctgctaatcc tgttaccagt ggctgctgcc agtggcgata agtcgtgtct taccgggttg
     1381 gactcaagac gatagttacc ggataaggcg cagcggtcgg gctgaacggg gggttcgtgc
     1441 acacagccca gcttggagcg aacgacctac accgaactga gatacctaca gcgtgagcta
     1501 tgagaaagcg ccacgcttcc cgaagggaga aaggcggaca ggtatccggt aagcggcagg
     1561 gtcggaacag gagagcgcac gagggagctt ccagggggaa acgcctggta tctttatagt
     1621 cctgtcgggt ttcgccacct ctgacttgag cgtcgatttt tgtgatgctc gtcagggggg
     1681 cggagcctat ggaaaaacgc cagcaacgcg gcctttttac ggttcctggc cttttgctgg
     1741 ccttttgctc acatgttctt tcctgcgtta tcccctgatt ctgtggataa ccgt
//
