[The description below was written by a language model from this plasmid's Addgene catalogue record and the feature table of its GenBank file.]
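Description:
pWS496 is a small (1,794 bp) part-storage plasmid built on pYTK001, the entry vector of the modular yeast toolkit (YTK) cloning system. It is catalogued as a yeast expression vector, but the annotated features are entirely bacterial. They comprise a high-copy ColE1/pUC-type origin of replication, a chloramphenicol acetyltransferase gene (CmR) for selection in E. coli, and a minimal lambda t0 transcription terminator. No yeast origin, centromere or auxotrophic marker is annotated, so the plasmid appears to hold a DNA part in bacteria and is not itself maintained in yeast.

The payload is listed as pCYC1m [2b], a Saccharomyces cerevisiae sequence described simply as a "core promoter". From the name, this is presumably a minimal version of the CYC1 promoter, and the "2b" label suggests a subdivided position within the promoter (type 2) slot of the toolkit's hierarchical assembly scheme. In that arrangement a core promoter would be joined to a separate upstream regulatory part to build a hybrid or synthetic promoter. The record does not spell this out, however, and the feature table does not annotate the insert itself. It most likely lies in the unannotated portion of the plasmid outside the resistance gene and origin. The catalogue gives the cloning method as Gateway, although pYTK001-derived part plasmids are usually made and used by Golden Gate assembly, and no recombination or type IIS sites are annotated to settle the question.

The plasmid was deposited with work on engineering a yeast model cell for rational tuning of GPCR signalling. There, modular promoter parts of this kind would allow the expression of pathway components or reporters to be adjusted.
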