Addgene plasmid #123041: pWS496
Purpose: Core promoter
Depositing lab: Tom Ellis. Depositing organization: Imperial College London. Publication: Engineering a Model Cell for Rational Tuning of GPCR Signaling. Shaw WM, Yamauchi H, Mead J, Gowers GF, Bell DJ, Oling D, Larsson N, Wigglesworth M, Ladds G, Ellis T. Cell. 2019 Apr 18;177(3):782-796.e27. doi: 10.1016/j.cell.2019.02.023. Epub 2019 Apr 4. PubMed 30955892.
Backbone
  Vector backbone: pYTK001
  Vector type: Yeast Expression
Growth in bacteria
  Bacterial resistance: Chloramphenicol, 25 μg/mL
  Growth temperature: 37°C
  Growth strain: NEB Turbo Competent E. coli
  Copy number: High Copy
Gene/Insert
  Gene/Insert name: pCYC1m [2b]
  Species: S. cerevisiae (budding yeast)
  Cloning method: Gateway Cloning
Terms and licenses: Academic/Nonprofit Terms; Industry Terms: Not Available to Industry
Depositor comments: Please visit https://www.biorxiv.org/content/10.1101/390559v1 for bioRxiv preprint.
How to cite: pWS496 was a gift from Tom Ellis (Addgene plasmid # 123041 ; http://n2t.net/addgene:123041 ; RRID:Addgene_123041)
